Addgene plasmid #42790: TAL3327
Depositing lab: Keith Joung. Depositing organization: Massachusetts General Hospital. Publication: Targeted gene disruption in somatic zebrafish cells using engineered TALENs. Sander JD, Cade L, Khayter C, Reyon D, Peterson RT, Joung JK, Yeh JR. Nat Biotechnol. 2011 Aug 5;29(8):697-8. doi: 10.1038/nbt.1934. PubMed 21822241.
Backbone
  Vector backbone: JDS74
  Backbone manufacturer: Addgene plasmid #32288
  Backbone size w/o insert (bp): 6447
  Vector type: Mammalian Expression ; T7
Growth in bacteria
  Bacterial resistance: Ampicillin, 100 μg/mL
  Growth temperature: 37°C
  Growth strain: XL1 Blue
  Copy number: High Copy
Gene/Insert
  Gene/Insert name: ZebrafishCommunity-NUPL2-right (alt name: NUPL2)
  Species: D. rerio (zebrafish)
  Insert size (bp): 1640
  Promoter: CMV
  Tag / fusion protein: 3X Flag (N terminal on backbone); WT FOKI (C terminal on backbone)
  Cloning method: Restriction Enzyme; 5′ cloning site N/A (destroyed during cloning); 3′ cloning site N/A (destroyed during cloning)
  Sequencing primers: 5′ CMV-F; 3′ BGH-rev
Terms and licenses: Academic/Nonprofit Terms; Industry Terms: Not Available to Industry
Depositor comments: Target binding site: TGCCCCCTGCTGACGAGG It is strongly recommended that users perform a diagnostic digest to verify this plasmid prior to use. For example, a double digest of the plasmid with BamHI and KpnI should result in two bands at 2.3kb and 5.8kb.
How to cite: TAL3327 was a gift from Keith Joung (Addgene plasmid # 42790 ; http://n2t.net/addgene:42790 ; RRID:Addgene_42790)
