[The description below was written by a language model from this plasmid's Addgene catalogue record.]
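Description:
TAL3327 is a TALEN expression plasmid built on the JDS74 backbone (about 6.4 kb without insert), a vector listed as suited to both mammalian expression and T7-based use. It is maintained in E. coli as a high-copy plasmid under ampicillin selection. The insert, roughly 1.6 kb, is an engineered TAL effector repeat array designated ZebrafishCommunity-NUPL2-right, designed to recognise a defined 18-nucleotide site in the zebrafish (D. rerio) NUPL2 gene. The restriction sites used to clone the array were destroyed in the process, so it sits in frame within coding sequence supplied by the backbone.

Those backbone elements provide an N-terminal 3X FLAG tag for detection and a C-terminal wild-type FokI nuclease domain, so the expressed product is a complete TALE nuclease monomer. Transcription in mammalian cells is driven by the CMV promoter. The T7 designation implies a phage promoter that would allow in vitro transcription of mRNA, the usual route for delivering such nucleases to zebrafish embryos, although the record does not describe this use explicitly. The use of a BGH reverse sequencing primer suggests a BGH polyadenylation region downstream of the coding sequence.

Because FokI cleaves DNA only as a dimer, this "right" monomer is meant to be paired with a matching "left" TALEN that binds the opposite half-site, which is not part of this record. Together the pair would introduce a double-strand break at the NUPL2 locus, and error-prone repair of that break can disrupt the gene. This fits the associated work on targeted gene disruption in zebrafish with engineered TALENs. No feature table was supplied, so origins of replication and other backbone details are not stated.
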