>Addgene plasmid #42790 | TAL3327 | depositor partial sequence | sequence record 57910 | TAL3327 sequence 2430 bps
TCTAGAGCTAGCACCATGGACTACAAAGACCATGACGGTGATTATAAAGATCATGACATCGATTACAAGG
ATGACGATGACAAGATGGCCCCCAAGAAGAAGAGGAAGGTGGGCATTCACCGCGGGGTACCTATGGTGGA
CTTGAGGACACTCGGTTATTCGCAACAGCAACAGGAGAAAATCAAGCCTAAGGTCAGGAGCACCGTCGCG
CAACACCACGAGGCGCTTGTGGGGCATGGCTTCACTCATGCGCATATTGTCGCGCTTTCACAGCACCCTG
CGGCGCTTGGGACGGTGGCTGTCAAATACCAAGATATGATTGCGGCCCTGCCCGAAGCCACGCACGAGGC
AATTGTAGGGGTCGGTAAACAGTGGTCGGGAGCGCGAGCACTTGAGGCGCTGCTGACTGTGGCGGGTGAG
CTTAGGGGGCCTCCGCTCCAGCTCGACACCGGGCAGCTGCTGAAGATCGCGAAGAGAGGGGGAGTAACAG
CGGTAGAGGCAGTGCACGCCTGGCGCAATGCGCTCACCGGGGCCCCCTTGAACCTGACCCCAGACCAGGT
AGTCGCAATCGCGAACAATAATGGGGGAAAGCAAGCCCTGGAAACCGTGCAAAGGTTGTTGCCGGTCCTT
TGTCAAGACCACGGCCTTACACCGGAGCAAGTCGTGGCCATTGCATCCCACGACGGTGGCAAACAGGCTC
TTGAGACGGTTCAGAGACTTCTCCCAGTTCTCTGTCAAGCCCACGGGCTGACTCCCGATCAAGTTGTAGC
GATTGCGTCGCATGACGGAGGGAAACAAGCATTGGAGACTGTCCAACGGCTCCTTCCCGTGTTGTGTCAA
GCCCACGGTTTGACGCCTGCACAAGTGGTCGCCATCGCCAGCCATGATGGCGGTAAGCAGGCGCTGGAAA
CAGTACAGCGCCTGCTGCCTGTACTGTGCCAGGATCATGGACTGACCCCAGACCAGGTAGTCGCAATCGC
GTCACATGACGGGGGAAAGCAAGCCCTGGAAACCGTGCAAAGGTTGTTGCCGGTCCTTTGTCAAGACCAC
GGCCTTACACCGGAGCAAGTCGTGGCCATTGCATCCCACGACGGTGGCAAACAGGCTCTTGAGACGGTTC
AGAGACTTCTCCCAGTTCTCTGTCAAGCCCACGGGCTGACTCCCGATCAAGTTGTAGCGATTGCGTCCAA
CGGTGGAGGGAAACAAGCATTGGAGACTGTCCAACGGCTCCTTCCCGTGTTGTGTCAAGCCCACGGTTTG
ACGCCTGCACAAGTGGTCGCCATCGCCAACAACAACGGCGGTAAGCAGGCGCTGGAAACAGTACAGCGCC
TGCTGCCTGTACTGTGCCAGGATCATGGACTGACCCCAGACCAGGTAGTCGCAATCGCGTCACATGACGG
GGGAAAGCAAGCCCTGGAAACCGTGCAAAGGTTGTTGCCGGTCCTTTGTCAAGACCACGGCCTTACACCG
GAGCAAGTCGTGGCCATTGCAAGCAATGGGGGTGGCAAACAGGCTCTTGAGACGGTTCAGAGACTTCTCC
CAGTTCTCTGTCAAGCCCACGGGCTGACTCCCGATCAAGTTGTAGCGATTGCGAATAACAATGGAGGGAA
ACAAGCATTGGAGACTGTCCAACGGCTCCTTCCCGTGTTGTGTCAAGCCCACGGTTTGACGCCTGCACAA
GTGGTCGCCATCGCCTCCAATATTGGCGGTAAGCAGGCGCTGGAAACAGTACAGCGCCTGCTGCCTGTAC
TGTGCCAGGATCATGGACTGACCCCAGACCAGGTAGTCGCAATCGCGTCACATGACGGGGGAAAGCAAGC
CCTGGAAACCGTGCAAAGGTTGTTGCCGGTCCTTTGTCAAGACCACGGCCTTACACCGGAGCAAGTCGTG
GCCATTGCAAATAATAACGGTGGCAAACAGGCTCTTGAGACGGTTCAGAGACTTCTCCCAGTTCTCTGTC
AAGCCCACGGGCTGACTCCCGATCAAGTTGTAGCGATTGCGTCGAACATTGGAGGGAAACAAGCATTGGA
GACTGTCCAACGGCTCCTTCCCGTGTTGTGTCAAGCCCACGGTTTGACGCCTGCACAAGTGGTCGCCATC
GCCAACAACAACGGCGGTAAGCAGGCGCTGGAAACAGTACAGCGCCTGCTGCCTGTACTGTGCCAGGATC
ATGGACTGACACCCGAACAGGTGGTCGCCATTGCTAATAATAACGGAGGACGGCCAGCCTTGGAGTCCAT
CGTAGCCCAATTGTCCAGGCCCGATCCCGCGTTGGCTGCGTTAACGAATGACCATCTGGTGGCGTTGGCA
TGTCTTGGTGGACGACCCGCGCTCGATGCAGTCAAAAAGGGTCTGCCTCATGCTCCCGCATTGATCAAAA
GAACCAACCGGCGGATTCCCGAGAGAACTTCCCATCGAGTCGCGGGATCC
