>Addgene plasmid #42790 | TAL3327 | addgene partial sequence | sequence record 60781 | JDS-TALEN-F 5'-TAGGGGTCGGTAAACAGTGG-3'
TGTGGCGGGTGAGCTTAGGGGGCCTCCGCTCCAGCTCGACACCGGGCAGCTGCTGAAGATCGCGAAGAGA
GGGGGAGTAACAGCGGTAGAGGCAGTGCACGCCTGGCGCAATGCGCTCACCGGGGCCCCCTTGAACCTGA
CCCCAGACCAGGTAGTCGCAATCGCGAACAATAATGGGGGAAAGCAAGCCCTGGAAACCGTGCAAAGGTT
GTTGCCGGTCCTTTGTCAAGACCACGGCCTTACACCGGAGCAAGTCGTGGCCATTGCATCCCACGACGGT
GGCAAACAGGCTCTTGAGACGGTTCAGAGACTTCTCCCAGTTCTCTGTCAAGCCCACGGGCTGACTCCCG
ATCAAGTTGTAGCGATTGCGTCGCATGACGGAGGGAAACAAGCATTGGAGACTGTCCAACGGCTCCTTCC
CGTGTTGTGTCAAGCCCACGGTTTGACGCCTGCACAAGTGGTCGCCATCGCCAGCCATGATGGCGGTAAG
CAGGCGCTGGAAACAGTACAGCGCCTGCTGCCTGTACTGTGCCAGGATCATGGACTGACCCCAGACCAGG
TAGTCGCAATCGCGTCACATGACGGGGGAAAGCAAGCCCTGGAAACCGTGCAAAGGTTGTTGCCGGTCCT
TTGTCAAGACCACGGCCTTACACCGGAGCAAGTCGTGGCCATTGCATCCCACGACGGTGGCAAACAGGCT
CTTGAGACGGTTCAGAGACTTCTCCCAGTTCTCTGTCAAGCCCACGGGCTGACTCCCGATCAAGTTGTAG
CGATTGCGTCCAACGGTGGAGGGAAACAAGCATTGGAGACTGTCCAACGGCTCCTTCCCGTGTTGTGTCA
AGCCCACGGTTTGACGCCTGCACAAGTGGTCGCCATCGCCAACAACAACGGCGGTAAGCAGGCGCTGGAA
ACAGTACAGCGCCTGCTG
